Addgene plasmid #202599: pET28-PKP3(305-797)
Purpose: Expresses ARM domain of plakophilin3
Depositing lab: Tina Izard. Depositing organization: UF Scripps Biomedical Research. Publication: Plakophilin-3 Binds the Membrane and Filamentous Actin without Bundling F-Actin. Gupta J, Rangarajan ES, Troyanovsky RB, Indra I, Troyanovsky SM, Izard T. Int J Mol Sci. 2023 May 29;24(11):9458. doi: 10.3390/ijms24119458. PubMed 37298410.
Backbone
  Vector backbone: pET28
  Total vector size (bp): 6800
  Vector type: Bacterial Expression
Growth in bacteria
  Bacterial resistance: Kanamycin, 50 μg/mL
  Growth temperature: 37°C
  Growth strain: DH5alpha
  Copy number: High Copy
Gene/Insert
  Gene/Insert name: plakophilin3 (alt name: PKP3)
  Species: H. sapiens (human)
  Insert size (bp): 1542
  Mutation: Deleted amino acids 1 to 304
  Entrez Gene: PKP3
  Tag / fusion protein: His8 tag with precision protease cleavage site (N terminal on insert)
Terms and licenses: Academic/Nonprofit Terms; Industry Terms: Not Available to Industry
How to cite: pET28-PKP3(305-797) was a gift from Tina Izard (Addgene plasmid # 202599 ; http://n2t.net/addgene:202599 ; RRID:Addgene_202599)
