[The description below was written by a language model from this plasmid's Addgene catalogue record and pLannotate feature annotations shown in this document.]
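Description:
pET28-PKP3(305-797) is a bacterial expression plasmid of about 6.8 kb built on the pET28 backbone for producing the armadillo (ARM) repeat domain of human plakophilin-3 in E. coli. It is selected with kanamycin through an aminoglycoside phosphotransferase gene and replicates from a ColE1/pMB1-type origin. The catalogue lists it as high copy, although the annotated backbone also retains the rop gene and the bom mobility region, which are typical of pBR322-derived pET vectors. An f1 origin is present as well. Short tetracycline-resistance and AmpR promoter fragments in the feature table appear to be non-functional backbone remnants.

The insert encodes residues 305 to 797 of PKP3, with the N-terminal 304 amino acids deleted. It sits downstream of a T7 promoter, a lac operator and the phage T7 gene 10 ribosome binding site, and is followed by the T7 terminator. A plasmid-borne lacI gene supplies lac repressor, so transcription stays low until induction with IPTG in a host that provides T7 RNA polymerase. According to the catalogue, the protein carries an N-terminal His8 tag followed by a PreScission protease site, allowing metal-affinity purification and later tag removal. The small fragment annotated just upstream of the PKP3 coding region probably corresponds to this histidine stretch. A vector-derived His-tag fragment is also annotated downstream of the insert, but the record does not indicate whether it is translated.

The construct is intended for recombinant production of the PKP3 ARM domain, and the associated work concerns plakophilin-3 binding to membranes and filamentous actin.
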