Features (pLannotate 1.2.2; 20 found; start..end, strand, type, name):
     12..440     +  rep_origin     f1 ori (sequence partly withheld): f1 bacteriophage origin of replication; arrow indicates direction of (+) strand synthesis
    493..550     +  promoter       AmpR promoter (fragment): bla
    559..1374    -  CDS            KanR: aminoglycoside phosphotransferase; aph(3')-Ia; confers resistance to kanamycin in bacteria or G418 (Geneticin®) in eukaryotes
   1496..2084    +  rep_origin     ori: high-copy-number ColE1/pMB1/pBR322/pUC origin of replication
   2270..2409    -  misc_feature   bom: basis of mobility region from pBR322
   2511..2702    -  CDS            rop: Rop protein, which maintains plasmids at low copy number; rop
   2719..3099    +  CDS            YPB1_ECOLX: Protein predicted: Swiss-Prot protein existence level 4. From Escherichia coli.
   3171..3462    -  CDS            TcR (fragment): tetracycline efflux protein; tet; confers resistance to tetracycline
   3477..3498    -  protein_bind   CAP binding site: CAP binding activates transcription in the presence of cAMP. E. coli catabolite activator protein
   3511..4593    -  CDS            lacI: lac repressor; lacI; The lac repressor binds to the lac operator to inhibit transcription in E. coli. This inhibition can be relieved by adding lactose or isopropyl-β-D-thiogalactopyranoside (IPTG).
   4594..4671    -  promoter       lacI promoter: lacI
   4679..4958    -  CDS            TcR (fragment): tetracycline efflux protein; tet; confers resistance to tetracycline
   4980..4998    +  promoter       T7 promoter: promoter for bacteriophage T7 RNA polymerase
   4999..5023    +  protein_bind   lac operator: The lac repressor binds to the lac operator to inhibit transcription in E. coli. This inhibition can be relieved by adding lactose or isopropyl-β-D-thiogalactopyranoside (IPTG). lac repressor encoded by lacI
   5038..5060    +  RBS            RBS: efficient ribosome binding site from bacteriophage T7 gene 10 (Olins and Rangwala, 1989)
   5079..5095    +  CDS            capTEV™ (fragment): composite tag for in vivo biotinylation, TEV protease cleavage, and 6xHis tagging
   5124..6617    +  CDS            PKP3 (fragment): PKP3_HUMAN - Experimental evidence at protein level: Swiss-Prot protein existence level 1. May play a role in junctional plaques. From Homo sapiens (Human).
   6661..6678    +  CDS            9xHis (fragment): 9xHis affinity tag
   6688..6737    +  CDS            SET1 (fragment): solubility-enhancement tag derived from T7 phage gene 10B
   6745..6792    +  terminator     T7 terminator: transcription terminator for bacteriophage T7 RNA polymerase
>Addgene plasmid #202599 | pET28-PKP3(305-797) | addgene full sequence | sequence record 398293 | Addgene NGS Result
TGGCGAATGGG
[124 nt withheld, positions 12-135]
C
[91 nt withheld, positions 137-227]
A
[49 nt withheld, positions 229-277]
CCTTTGACGTTGGAGTCCACGTTCTTT
[37 nt withheld, positions 305-341]
ACCCTATCTCGGTCTATTCTTTTGATTTATAAGGGATTTTGCCGATTTCGGCCTATTGGTTAAAAAATGA
GCTGATTTAACAAAAATTTAACGCGAATTTTAACAAAATATTAACGCTTACAATTTAGGTGGCACTTTTC
GGGGAAATGTGCGCGGAACCCCTATTTGTTTATTTTTCTAAATACATTCAAATATGTATCCGCTCATGAA
TTAATTCTTAGAAAAACTCATCGAGCATCAAATGAAACTGCAATTTATTCATATCAGGATTATCAATACC
ATATTTTTGAAAAAGCCGTTTCTGTAATGAAGGAGAAAACTCACCGAGGCAGTTCCATAGGATGGCAAGA
TCCTGGTATCGGTCTGCGATTCCGACTCGTCCAACATCAATACAACCTATTAATTTCCCCTCGTCAAAAA
TAAGGTTATCAAGTGAGAAATCACCATGAGTGACGACTGAATCCGGTGAGAATGGCAAAAGTTTATGCAT
TTCTTTCCAGACTTGTTCAACAGGCCAGCCATTACGCTCGTCATCAAAATCACTCGCATCAACCAAACCG
TTATTCATTCGTGATTGCGCCTGAGCGAGACGAAATACGCGATCGCTGTTAAAAGGACAATTACAAACAG
GAATCGAATGCAACCGGCGCAGGAACACTGCCAGCGCATCAACAATATTTTCACCTGAATCAGGATATTC
TTCTAATACCTGGAATGCTGTTTTCCCGGGGATCGCAGTGGTGAGTAACCATGCATCATCAGGAGTACGG
ATAAAATGCTTGATGGTCGGAAGAGGCATAAATTCCGTCAGCCAGTTTAGTCTGACCATCTCATCTGTAA
CATCATTGGCAACGCTACCTTTGCCATGTTTCAGAAACAACTCTGGCGCATCGGGCTTCCCATACAATCG
ATAGATTGTCGCACCTGATTGCCCGACATTATCGCGAGCCCATTTATACCCATATAAATCAGCATCCATG
TTGGAATTTAATCGCGGCCTAGAGCAAGACGTTTCCCGTTGAATATGGCTCATAACACCCCTTGTATTAC
TGTTTATGTAAGCAGACAGTTTTATTGTTCATGACCAAAATCCCTTAACGTGAGTTTTCGTTCCACTGAG
CGTCAGACCCCGTAGAAAAGATCAAAGGATCTTCTTGAGATCCTTTTTTTCTGCGCGTAATCTGCTGCTT
GCAAACAAAAAAACCACCGCTACCAGCGGTGGTTTGTTTGCCGGATCAAGAGCTACCAACTCTTTTTCCG
AAGGTAACTGGCTTCAGCAGAGCGCAGATACCAAATACTGTCCTTCTAGTGTAGCCGTAGTTAGGCCACC
ACTTCAAGAACTCTGTAGCACCGCCTACATACCTCGCTCTGCTAATCCTGTTACCAGTGGCTGCTGCCAG
TGGCGATAAGTCGTGTCTTACCGGGTTGGACTCAAGACGATAGTTACCGGATAAGGCGCAGCGGTCGGGC
TGAACGGGGGGTTCGTGCACACAGCCCAGCTTGGAGCGAACGACCTACACCGAACTGAGATACCTACAGC
GTGAGCTATGAGAAAGCGCCACGCTTCCCGAAGGGAGAAAGGCGGACAGGTATCCGGTAAGCGGCAGGGT
CGGAACAGGAGAGCGCACGAGGGAGCTTCCAGGGGGAAACGCCTGGTATCTTTATAGTCCTGTCGGGTTT
CGCCACCTCTGACTTGAGCGTCGATTTTTGTGATGCTCGTCAGGGGGGCGGAGCCTATGGAAAAACGCCA
GCAACGCGGCCTTTTTACGGTTCCTGGCCTTTTGCTGGCCTTTTGCTCACATGTTCTTTCCTGCGTTATC
CCCTGATTCTGTGGATAACCGTATTACCGCCTTTGAGTGAGCTGATACCGCTCGCCGCAGCCGAACGACC
GAGCGCAGCGAGTCAGTGAGCGAGGAAGCGGAAGAGCGCCTGATGCGGTATTTTCTCCTTACGCATCTGT
GCGGTATTTCACACCGCAATGGTGCACTCTCAGTACAATCTGCTCTGATGCCGCATAGTTAAGCCAGTAT
ACACTCCGCTATCGCTACGTGACTGGGTCATGGCTGCGCCCCGACACCCGCCAACACCCGCTGACGCGCC
CTGACGGGCTTGTCTGCTCCCGGCATCCGCTTACAGACAAGCTGTGACCGTCTCCGGGAGCTGCATGTGT
CAGAGGTTTTCACCGTCATCACCGAAACGCGCGAGGCAGCTGCGGTAAAGCTCATCAGCGTGGTCGTGAA
GCGATTCACAGATGTCTGCCTGTTCATCCGCGTCCAGCTCGTTGAGTTTCTCCAGAAGCGTTAATGTCTG
GCTTCTGATAAAGCGGGCCATGTTAAGGGCGGTTTTTTCCTGTTTGGTCACTGATGCCTCCGTGTAAGGG
GGATTTCTGTTCATGGGGGTAATGATACCGATGAAACGAGAGAGGATGCTCACGATACGGGTTACTGATG
ATGAACATGCCCGGTTACTGGAACGTTGTGAGGGTAAACAACTGGCGGTATGGATGCGGCGGGACCAGAG
AAAAATCACTCAGGGTCAATGCCAGCGCTTCGTTAATACAGATGTAGGTGTTCCACAGGGTAGCCAGCAG
CATCCTGCGATGCAGATCCGGAACATAATGGTGCAGGGCGCTGACTTCCGCGTTTCCAGACTTTACGAAA
CACGGAAACCGAAGACCATTCATGTTGTTGCTCAGGTCGCAGACGTTTTGCAGCAGCAGTCGCTTCACGT
TCGCTCGCGTATCGGTGATTCATTCTGCTAACCAGTAAGGCAACCCCGCCAGCCTAGCCGGGTCCTCAAC
GACAGGAGCACGATCATGCGCACCCGTGGGGCCGCCATGCCGGCGATAATGGCCTGCTTCTCGCCGAAAC
GTTTGGTGGCGGGACCAGTGACGAAGGCTTGAGCGAGGGCGTGCAAGATTCCGAATACCGCAAGCGACAG
GCCGATCATCGTCGCGCTCCAGCGAAAGCGGTCCTCGCCGAAAATGACCCAGAGCGCTGCCGGCACCTGT
CCTACGAGTTGCATGATAAAGAAGACAGTCATAAGTGCGGCGACGATAGTCATGCCCCGCGCCCACCGGA
AGGAGCTGACTGGGTTGAAGGCTCTCAAGGGCATCGGTCGAGATCCCGGTGCCTAATGAGTGAGCTAACT
TACATTAATTGCGTTGCGCTCACTGCCCGCTTTCCAGTCGGGAAACCTGTCGTGCCAGCTGCATTAATGA
ATCGGCCAACGCGCGGGGAGAGGCGGTTTGCGTATTGGGCGCCAGGGTGGTTTTTCTTTTCACCAGTGAG
ACGGGCAACAGCTGATTGCCCTTCACCGCCTGGCCCTGAGAGAGTTGCAGCAAGCGGTCCACGCTGGTTT
GCCCCAGCAGGCGAAAATCCTGTTTGATGGTGGTTAACGGCGGGATATAACATGAGCTGTCTTCGGTATC
GTCGTATCCCACTACCGAGATATCCGCACCAACGCGCAGCCCGGACTCGGTAATGGCGCGCATTGCGCCC
AGCGCCATCTGATCGTTGGCAACCAGCATCGCAGTGGGAACGATGCCCTCATTCAGCATTTGCATGGTTT
GTTGAAAACCGGACATGGCACTCCAGTCGCCTTCCCGTTCCGCTATCGGCTGAATTTGATTGCGAGTGAG
ATATTTATGCCAGCCAGCCAGACGCAGACGCGCCGAGACAGAACTTAATGGGCCCGCTAACAGCGCGATT
TGCTGGTGACCCAATGCGACCAGATGCTCCACGCCCAGTCGCGTACCGTCTTCATGGGAGAAAATAATAC
TGTTGATGGGTGTCTGGTCAGAGACATCAAGAAATAACGCCGGAACATTAGTGCAGGCAGCTTCCACAGC
AATGGCATCCTGGTCATCCAGCGGATAGTTAATGATCAGCCCACTGACGCGTTGCGCGAGAAGATTGTGC
ACCGCCGCTTTACAGGCTTCGACGCCGCTTCGTTCTACCATCGACACCACCACGCTGGCACCCAGTTGAT
CGGCGCGAGATTTAATCGCCGCGACAATTTGCGACGGCGCGTGCAGGGCCAGACTGGAGGTGGCAACGCC
AATCAGCAACGACTGTTTGCCCGCCAGTTGTTGTGCCACGCGGTTGGGAATGTAATTCAGCTCCGCCATC
GCCGCTTCCACTTTTTCCCGCGTTTTCGCAGAAACGTGGCTGGCCTGGTTCACCACGCGGGAAACGGTCT
GATAAGAGACACCGGCATACTCTGCGACATCGTATAACGTTACTGGTTTCACATTCACCACCCTGAATTG
ACTCTCTTCCGGGCGCTATCATGCCATACCGCGAAAGGTTTTGCGCCATTCGATGGTGTCCGGGATCTCG
ACGCTCTCCCTTATGCGACTCCTGCATTAGGAAGCAGCCCAGTAGTAGGTTGAGGCCGTTGAGCACCGCC
GCCGCAAGGAATGGTGCATGCAAGGAGATGGCGCCCAACAGTCCCCCGGCCACGGGGCCTGCCACCATAC
CCACGCCGAAACAAGCGCTCATGAGCCCGAAGTGGCGAGCCCGATCTTCCCCATCGGTGATGTCGGCGAT
ATAGGCGCCAGCAACCGCACCTGTGGCGCCGGTGATGCCGGCCACGATGCGTCCGGCGTAGAGGATCGAG
ATCTCGATCCCGCGAAATTAATACGACTCACTATAGGGGAATTGTGAGCGGATAACAATTCCCCTCTAGA
AATAATTTTGTTTAACTTTAAGAAGGAGATATACCATGGGCAGCAGCCATCATCATCATCATCACCACCA
TAGCAGCGGCCTGGAAGTTCTGTTCCAGGGGCCCGGATCCCACCGAACCCTGCAGAGACTCAGCAGCGGT
TTTGATGACATTGACCTGCCCTCAGCAGTCAAGTACCTCATGGCTTCAGACCCCAACCTGCAGGTGCTGG
GAGCGGCCTACATCCAGCACAAGTGCTACAGCGATGCAGCCGCCAAGAAGCAGGCCCGCAGCCTTCAGGC
CGTGCCTAGGCTGGTGAAGCTCTTCAACCACGCCAACCAGGAAGTGCAGCGCCATGCCACAGGTGCCATG
CGCAACCTCATCTACGACAACGCTGACAACAAGCTGGCCCTGGTGGAGGAGAACGGGATCTTCGAGCTGC
TGCGGACACTGCGGGAGCAGGATGATGAGCTTCGCAAAAATGTCACAGGGATCCTGTGGAACCTTTCATC
CAGCGACCACCTGAAGGACCGCCTGGCCAGAGACACGCTGGAGCAGCTCACAGACCTGGTGTTGAGCCCC
CTGTCGGGGGCTGGGGGTCCCCCCCTCATCCAGCAGAACGCCTCGGAGGCGGAGATCTTCTACAACGCCA
CCGGCTTCCTCAGGAACCTCAGCTCAGCCTCTCAGGCCACTCGCCAGAAGATGCGGGAGTGCCACGGGCT
GGTGGACGCCCTGGTCACCTCTATCAACCACGCCCTGGACGCGGGCAAATGCGAGGACAAGAGCGTGGAG
AACGCGGTGTGCGTCCTGCGGAACCTGTCCTACCGCCTCTACGACGAGATGCCGCCGTCCGCGCTGCAGC
GGCTGGAGGGTCGCGGCCGCAGGGACCTGGCGGGGGCGCCGCCGGGAGAGGTCGTGGGCTGCTTCACGCC
GCAGAGCCGGCGGCTGCGCGAGCTGCCCCTCGCCGCCGATGCGCTCACCTTCGCGGAGGTGTCCAAGGAC
CCCAAGGGCCTCGAGTGGCTGTGGAGCCCCCAGATCGTGGGGCTGTACAACCGGCTGCTGCAGCGCTGCG
AGCTCAACCGGCACACGACGGAGGCGGCCGCCGGGGCGCTGCAGAACATCACGGCAGGCGACCGCAGGTG
GGCGGGGGTGCTGAGCCGCCTGGCCCTGGAGCAGGAGCGTATTCTGAACCCCCTGCTAGACCGTGTCAGG
ACCGCCGACCACCACCAGCTGCGCTCACTGACTGGCCTCATCCGAAACCTGTCTCGGAACGCTAGGAACA
AGGACGAGATGTCCACGAAGGTGGTGAGCCACCTGATCGAGAAGCTGCCGGGCAGCGTGGGTGAGAAGTC
GCCCCCAGCCGAGGTGCTGGTCAACATCATAGCTGTGCTCAACAACCTGGTGGTGGCCAGCCCCATCGCT
GCCCGAGACCTGCTGTATTTTGACGGACTCCGAAAGCTCATCTTCATCAAGAAGAAGCGGGACAGCCCCG
ACAGTGAGAAGTCCTCCCGGGCAGCATCCAGCCTCCTGGCCAACCTGTGGCAGTACAACAAGCTCCACCG
TGACTTCCGGGCGAAGGGCTATCGGAAGGAGGACTTCCTGGGCCCATAAGAATTCGAGCTCCGTCGACAA
GCTTGCGGCCGCACTCGAGCACCACCACCACCACCACTGAGATCCGGCTGCTAACAAAGCCCGAAAGGAA
GCTGAGTTGGCTGCTGCCACCGCTGAGCAATAACTAGCATAACCCCTTGGGGCCTCTAAACGGGTCTTGA
GGGGTTTTTTGCTGAAAGGAGGAACTATATCCGGAT
